Addgene plasmid #54196: mEmerald-Myotilin-C-14
Purpose: Localization: Cytoskeleton, Excitation: 487, Emission: 509
Depositing lab: Michael Davidson. Depositing organization: Florida State University, Tallahassee.
Backbone
  Vector backbone: mEmerald-C1
  Backbone size w/o insert (bp): 4750
  Vector type: Mammalian Expression
  Selectable markers: Neomycin (select with G418)
Growth in bacteria
  Bacterial resistance: Kanamycin, 50 μg/mL
  Growth temperature: 37°C
  Growth strain: DH5alpha
  Copy number: High Copy
Gene/Insert
  Gene/Insert name: Myotilin (alt name: NM_006790.1)
  Species: H. sapiens (human)
  Entrez Gene: MYOT (a.k.a. LGMD1, LGMD1A, MFM3, TTID, TTOD)
  Promoter: CMV
  Tag / fusion protein: mEmerald (N terminal on backbone)
  Cloning method: Unknown
  Sequencing primers: 5′ CMV-F; 3′ SV40pA-R
Terms and licenses: Academic/Nonprofit Terms; Industry Terms
Depositor comments: . Excitation = 487; Emission = 509. Localization data: Cytoskeleton
How to cite: mEmerald-Myotilin-C-14 was a gift from Michael Davidson (Addgene plasmid # 54196 ; http://n2t.net/addgene:54196 ; RRID:Addgene_54196)
