[The description below was written by a language model from this plasmid's Addgene catalogue record.]
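Description:
mEmerald-Myotilin-C-14 is a mammalian expression plasmid built on the mEmerald-C1 backbone (about 4.75 kb without the insert), a C1-style fluorescent protein fusion vector. It is maintained in E. coli as a high-copy plasmid under kanamycin selection, and it carries a neomycin resistance marker so that transfected mammalian cells can be selected with G418. No feature table accompanies the record, so the origin of replication and the promoter arrangement driving the resistance marker are not stated. The 3′ sequencing primer name implies an SV40 polyadenylation signal downstream of the insert.

The payload is human myotilin (MYOT, corresponding to the listed RefSeq transcript), expressed from the CMV promoter, a strong constitutive promoter in most mammalian cell lines. The green fluorescent protein mEmerald is supplied by the backbone and sits at the N terminus of myotilin, so the product is an mEmerald-myotilin fusion. The "C-14" in the name probably denotes this orientation and a 14-residue linker between the two proteins, but the record does not confirm this, and the cloning method is listed as unknown. mEmerald is a bright GFP derivative, with recorded excitation and emission maxima of 487 and 509 nm.

Myotilin is an actin-associated protein of the muscle sarcomere, and the record gives the expected localization of the fusion as the cytoskeleton. The construct is intended as a fluorescent localization marker, used to visualize myotilin and the cytoskeletal structures it labels by fluorescence microscopy in transiently transfected or G418-selected mammalian cells.
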