>Addgene plasmid #54196 | mEmerald-Myotilin-C-14 | depositor partial sequence | sequence record 84345 | insert sequence
GATCCGCTAGCGCTACCGGTCGCCACCATGGTGAGCAAGGGCGAGGAGCTGTTCACCGGGGTGGTGCCCA
TCCTGGTCGAGCTGGACGGCGACGTAAACGGCCACAAGTTCAGCGTGTCCGGCGAGGGCGAGGGCGATGC
CACCTACGGCAAGCTGACCCTGAAGTTCATCTGCACCACCGGCAAGCTGCCCGTGCCCTGGCCCACCCTC
GTGACCACCTTGACCTACGGCGTGCAGTGCTTCGCCCGCTACCCCGACCACATGAAGCAGCACGACTTCT
TCAAGTCCGCCATGCCCGAAGGCTACGTCCAGGAGCGCACCATCTTCTTCAAGGACGACGGCAACTACAA
GACCCGCGCCGAGGTGAAGTTCGAGGGCGACACCCTGGTGAACCGCATCGAGCTGAAGGGCATCGACTTC
AAGGAGGACGGCAACATCCTGGGGCACAAGCTGGAGTACAACTACAACAGCCACAAGGTCTATATCACCG
CCGACAAGCAGAAGAACGGCATCAAGGTGAACTTCAAGACCCGCCACAACATCGAGGACGGCAGCGTGCA
GCTCGCCGACCACTACCAGCAGAACACCCCCATCGGCGACGGCCCCGTGCTGCTGCCCGACAACCACTAC
CTGAGCACCCAGTCCAAGCTGAGCAAAGACCCCAACGAGAAGCGCGATCACATGGTCCTGCTGGAGTTCG
TGACCGCCGCCGGGATCACTCTCGGCATGGACGAGCTGTACAAGTCCGGAAGTGCTGGGAGCGCAAGCGG
AAGCGGAGGCTCCGGTTTTAACTACGAACGTCCAAAACACTTCATCCAGTCCCAAAACCCATGTGGCTCC
AGATTGCAGCCTCCTGGACCAGAAACCTCCAGCTTCTCTAGCCAGACCAAACAGTCTTCCATTATCATCC
AGCCCCGCCAGTGTACAGAGCAAAGATTTTCTGCCTCCTCAACACTGAGCTCTCACATCACCATGTCCTC
CTCTGCTTTCCCTGCTTCTCCCCAGCAGCATGCTGGCTCCAACCCAGGCCAAAGGGTTACAACCACCTAT
AACCAGTCCCCAGCCAGCTTCCTCAGCTCCATATTACCATCACAGCCTGATTACAATAGCAGTAAAATCC
CTTCCGCTATGGATTCCAACTATCAACAGTCCTCAGCTGGCCAACCTATAAATGCAAAGCCATCCCAAAC
TGCAAATGCTAAGCCCATACCAAGAACTCCTGATCATGAAATACAAGGATCAAAAGAAGCTTTGATTCAA
GATTTGGAAAGAAAGCTGAAATGCAAGGACACCCTTCTTCATAATGGAAATCAACGTCTAACATATGAAG
AGAAGATGGCTCGCAGATTGCTAGGACCACAGAATGCAGCTGCTGTGTTTCAAGCTCAGGATGACAGTGG
TGCACAAGACTCGCAGCAACACAACTCAGAACATGCGCGACTGCAAGTTCCTACATCACAAGTAAGAAGT
AGATCAACCTCAAGGGGAGATGTGAATGATCAGGATGCAATCCAGGAGAAATTTTACCCACCACGTTTCA
TTCAAGTGCCAGAGAACATGTCGATTGATGAAGGAAGATTCTGCAGAATGGACTTCAAAGTGAGTGGACT
GCCAGCTCCTGATGTGTCATGGTATCTAAATGGAAGAACAGTTCAATCAGATGATTTGCACAAAATGATA
GTGTCTGAGAAGGGTCTTCATTCACTCATCTTTGAAGTAGTCAGAGCTTCAGATGCAGGGGCTTATGCAT
GTGTTGCCAAGAATAGAGCAGGAGAAGCCACCTTCACTGTGCAGCTGGATGTCCTTGCAAAAGAACATAA
AAGAGCACCAATGTTTATCTACAAACCACAGAGCAAAAAAGTTTTAGAGGGAGATTCAGTGAAACTAGAA
TGCCAGATCTCGGCTATACCTCCACCAAAGCTTTTCTGGAAAAGAAATAATGAAATGGTACAATTCAACA
CTGACCGAATAAGCTTATATCAAGATAACACTGGAAGAGTTACTTTACTGATAAAAGATGTAAACAAGAA
AGATGCTGGGTGGTATACTGTGTCAGCAGTTAATGAAGCTGGAGTGACTACATGTAACACAAGATTAGAC
GTTACGGCACGTCCAAACCAAACTCTTCCAGCTCCTAAGCAGTTACGGGTTCGACCAACATTCAGCAAAT
ATTTAGCACTTAATGGGAAAGGTTTGAATGTAAAACAAGCTTTTAACCCAGAAGGAGAATTTCAGCGTTT
GGCAGCTCAATCTGGACTCTATGAAAGTGAAGAACTTTAAGGATCCACCGGATCTAGATAACTGATCATA
ATCAGCCATACCAC
