>Addgene plasmid #54196 | mEmerald-Myotilin-C-14 | addgene partial sequence | sequence record 88949 | EGFP-C 5'-CATGGTCCTGCTGGAGTTCGTG-3'
CTCGGCATGGACGAGCTGTACAAGTCCGGAAGTGCTGGGAGCGCAAGCGGAAGCGGAGGCTCCGGTTTTA
ACTACGAACGTCCAAAACACTTCATCCAGTCCCAAAACCCATGTGGCTCCAGATTGCAGCCTCCTGGACC
AGAAACCTCCAGCTTCTCTAGCCAGACCAAACAGTCTTCCATTATCATCCAGCCCCGCCAGTGTACAGAG
CAAAGATTTTCTGCCTCCTCAACACTGAGCTCTCACATCACCATGTCCTCCTCTGCTTTCCCTGCTTCTC
CCCAGCAGCATGCTGGCTCCAACCCAGGCCAAAGGGTTACAACCACCTATAACCAGTCCCCAGCCAGCTT
CCTCAGCTCCATATTACCATCACAGCCTGATTACAATAGCAGTAAAATCCCTTCCGCTATGGATTCCAAC
TATCAACAGTCCTCAGCTGGCCAACCTATAAATGCAAAGCCATCCCAAACTGCAAATGCTAAGCCCATAC
CAAGAACTCCTGATCATGAAATACAAGGATCAAAAGAAGCTTTGATTCAAGATTTGGAAAGAAAGCTGAA
ATGCAAGGACACCCTTCTTCATAATGGAAATCAACGTCTAACATATGAAGAGAAGATGGCTCGCAGATTG
CTAGGACCACAGAATGCAGCTGCTGTGTTTCAAGCTCAGGATGACAGTGGTGCACAAGACTCGCAGCAAC
ACAACTCAGAACATGCGCGACTGCAAGTTCCTACATCACAAGTAAGAAGTAGATCAACCTCAAGGGGAGA
TGTGAATGATCAGGATGCAATCCAGGAGAAATTTTACCCACCACGTTTCATTCAAGTGCCAGAGAACATG
TCGATTGATGAAGGAAGATTCTGCAGAATGGACTTCAAAGTGAGTGGACTGCCAGCTCCTGATGTGTCAT
GGTATCTAAATGGAAGAACAGTTCAATCAGATGATTTGCACAAAATGATAGTGTCTGA
